>Addgene plasmid #32797 | Trip-GFP-hOCLN-ΔEL2 | addgene partial sequence | sequence record 39065 | EGFP-C 5'-CATGGTCCTGCTGGAGTTCGTG-3'
CAGGGTGGAGGCGATATCTCATCCAGGCCTCTTGAAAGTCCACCTCCTTACAGGCCTGATGAATTCAAAC
CGAATCATTATGCACCAAGCAATGACATATATGGTGGAGAGATGCATGTTCGACCAATGCTCTCTCAGCC
AGCCTACTCTTTTTACCCAGAAGATGAAATTCTTCACTTCTACAAATGGACCTCTCCTCCAGGAGTGATT
CGGATCCTGTCTATGCTCATTATTGTGATGTGCATTGCCATCTTTGCCTGTGTGGCCTCCACGCTTGCCT
GGGACAGAGGCTATGGAACTTCCCTTTTAGGAGGTAGTGTAGGCTACCCTTATGGAGGAAGTGGCTTTGG
TAGCTACGGAAGTGGCTATGGCTATGGCTATGGTTATGGCTATGGCTACGGAGGCTATACAGACCCAAGA
GCAGCAAAGGGCTTCATGTTGGCCATGGCTGCCTTTTGTTTCATTGCCGCGTTGGTGATCTTTGTTACCA
GTGTTATAAGATCTGAAATGTCCAGAACAAGAAGATACTACTTAAGTGTGATAATAGTGAGTGCTATCCT
GGGCATCATGGTGTTTATTGCCACAATTGTCTATATAATGGGAGTGAACCCAGTGGATCCCCAGGAGGCC
ATTGCCATTGTACTGGGGTTCATGATTATTGTGGCTTTTGCTTTAATAATTTTCTTTGCTGTGAAAACTC
GAAGAAAGATGGACAGGTATGACAAGTCCAATATTTTGTGGGACAAGGGAACACATTTATGATGAGCAGC
CCCCCA
