>Addgene plasmid #32797 | Trip-GFP-hOCLN-ΔEL2 | addgene partial sequence | sequence record 39066 | hOCLN-F 5'-AGTGCTATCCTGGGCATCAT-3'
CCCAGTGGATCCCCAGGAGGCCATTGCCATTGTACTGGGGTTCATGATTATTGTGGCTTTTGCTTTAATA
ATTTTCTTTGCTGTGAAAACTCGAAGAAAGATGGACAGGTATGACAAGTCCAATATTTTGTGGGACAAGG
AACACATTTATGATGAGCAGCCCCCCAATGTCGAGGAGTGGGTTAAAAATGTGTCTGCAGGCACACAGGA
CGTGCCTTCACCCCCATCTGACTATGTGGAAAGAGTTGACAGTCCCATGGCATACTCTTCCAATGGCAAA
GTGAATGACAAGCGGTTTTATCCAGAGTCTTCCTATAAATCCACGCCGGTTCCTGAAGTGGTTCAGGAGC
TTCCATTAACTTCGCCTGTGGATGACTTCAGGCAGCCTCGTTACAGCAGCGGTGGTAACTTTGAGACACC
TTCAAAAAGAGCACCTGCAAAGGGAAGAGCAGGAAGGTCAAAGAGAACAGAGCAAGATCACTATGAGACA
GACTACACAACTGGCGGCGAGTCCTGTGATGAGCTGGAGGAGGACTGGATCAGGGAATATCCACCTATCA
CTTCAGATCAACAAAGACAACTGTACAAGAGGAATTTTGACACTGGCCTACAGGAATACAAGAGCTTACA
ATCAGAACTTGATGAGATCAATAAAGAACTCTCCCGTTTGGATAAAGAATTGGATGACTATAGAGAAGAA
AGTGAAGAGTACATGGCTGCTGCTGATGAATACAATAGACTGAAGCAAGTGAAGGGATCTGCAGATTACA
AAAGTAAGAAGAATCATTGCAAGCAGTTAA
