[The description below was written by a language model from this plasmid's Addgene catalogue record.]
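Description:
Trip-GFP-hOCLN-ΔEL2 is a lentiviral mammalian expression plasmid built on the pTrip backbone. It is propagated in bacteria under ampicillin selection, and the record specifies a recombination-deficient strain, which is commonly chosen to keep the repeated long terminal repeat sequences of lentiviral vectors stable. The copy number is listed as unknown. No feature table is provided, so the promoter driving the insert, the origin of replication, any mammalian selection marker and the specific lentiviral elements present are not stated in the record.

The payload is human occludin (OCLN), a tight-junction membrane protein, carrying a deletion of amino acids 200–238. As the construct name indicates, this deletion removes the second extracellular loop (EL2). The insert was placed between EcoRV and XhoI sites. The "GFP" in the name, together with the use of a sequencing primer that reads out of the C-terminal end of EGFP, suggests that occludin is fused downstream of GFP to give an N-terminally GFP-tagged protein, although the record does not describe the tag explicitly.

The associated publication concerns the role of the second extracellular loop in occludin-mediated hepatitis C virus entry. The construct therefore most likely serves as a loss-of-function mutant: delivered by lentiviral transduction or by transfection into mammalian cells, it allows the fluorescent protein's expression and localisation to be followed while testing whether occludin lacking EL2 can still support HCV entry, in comparison with wild-type or other variant occludin constructs.
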