Addgene plasmid #32797: Trip-GFP-hOCLN-ΔEL2
Depositing lab: Tianyi Wang. Depositing organization: University of Pittsburgh (University, School of Medicine, and Cancer Institute). Publication: The second extracellular loop dictates Occludin-mediated HCV entry. Liu S, Kuo W, Yang W, Liu W, Gibson GA, Dorko K, Watkins SC, Strom SC, Wang T. Virology. 2010 Nov 10;407(1):160-70. Epub 2010 Sep 6. 10.1016/j.virol.2010.08.009 PubMed 20822789.
Backbone
  Vector backbone: pTrip
  Backbone manufacturer: Gungxia Gao
  Vector type: Mammalian Expression, Lentiviral
Growth in bacteria
  Bacterial resistance: Ampicillin, 100 μg/mL
  Growth temperature: 37°C
  Growth strain: Stbl3
  Copy number: Unknown
Gene/Insert
  Gene/Insert name: OCLN
  Species: H. sapiens (human)
  Mutation: Deletion of aa 200-238
  Entrez Gene: OCLN (a.k.a. BLCPMG, PPP1R115, PTORCH1)
  Cloning method: Restriction Enzyme; 5′ cloning site EcoRV (unknown if destroyed); 3′ cloning site XhoI (unknown if destroyed)
  Sequencing primers: 5′ EGFP-C
Terms and licenses: Academic/Nonprofit Terms; Industry Terms: Not Available to Industry
How to cite: Trip-GFP-hOCLN-ΔEL2 was a gift from Tianyi Wang (Addgene plasmid # 32797 ; http://n2t.net/addgene:32797 ; RRID:Addgene_32797)
